>Addgene plasmid #29231 | pEMS1436 | addgene partial sequence | sequence record 39614 | EGFP-N 5'-CGTCGCCGTCCAGCTCGACCAG-3'
ACCATGGTGGCGGAAGTTCCTATACCTTTTGAAGAATAGGAACTTCGGCGCGCCTGCTGTGAATCTTGAG
GCTGAGCCTTGCTGAGGGCACTGAAGCTCCGGGGAGTTTATAGCTGGAGGCTCGGGCCCGCCCCGAGGGG
AGAGGGAGGGGGAGAGAATTCCTTTGCTCAAACACAAGCCTGGGAGTTCAGAGACAGCCCTGCTGCCCCT
GGCTCCACACTCAGAGTCCAGAAGCCTCCGTGGGCCCCTCCCCAACCCCATGCCAACCCCATCTGCATGG
CCCAGGAGCCCCGCCCCTGCTCCCACCCCACACCCCAGGCTCCCGTGGTGCTCCAACTACCTCCCTTATA
GCTCCCTGTGCTTTGACGTCCCCATGCCCGGCACACAGTAGGTCCTTGGAGGGGAGAGGCTGGGAGTCTA
GACTCCTGAGTCTGAGGGAGGAGCGGGCTGGGGGCCTGTACTCCTGCGTCTGAGGGAGGAGGGCTCAGGT
CTGGACTCTTGGGTCTGAGGGAGGGGGCCGGCTGTCCTAAAGCATGCATGAGGACAGACCTTGGTAGGTG
TGGTCCTGGCACAGCCAGGAGGCTGCAGACCCTGCCCCCTCAGCACAGCTGTCC
