>Addgene plasmid #29231 | pEMS1436 | addgene partial sequence | sequence record 39765 | pEMS1307-fwd 5'-ccgcacgtctaagaaaccat-3'
AAATAGGCGTATCACGAGGCCCTTTCGTCTTCAAGAATTAATTCCGATCATATTCAATAACCCTTAATGA
ATTCGAGCTCCTAGGCCGGCCGAAAACTTAGAGTGCCATTATCTGGGGTATCATGAACTGGGCCTCCGAG
TTTGGGTATCAAGATTTTGGGGGTCTCATATTCTTGAGGTTTCAGATTTTAGGAGGTCTCAAGACCTGGG
GGTGGTCTTAGGATGTCCCGGCCCATATCTGGACTATCAAGAACTGGGATTTCAGAATCCAGAGCTGTGA
GGACTTGCTGGCCTCAGAAACACGGGCATCATAAATCGGGGTCTCAGAATCTGTGGGTATTGGGATTTGG
GGCTAGGCACCCTGTGGCCTAGGGTGTCTCAAAGACTTTGAGGTCTAAGAATGTAGGGGTCAGGGTGAGG
TCTACGGACAGAAGGTGCCCTTTATGCCCCTGCCCCCTACGTGATGTATGGGAAGGTGAAAGGGGAGACA
GGTGGGGAGGAAACCAGCCAGTGGGGTGGGGCGAGTGGGAGAGGGGATGCGGGTGACTAATTCTCCCAGA
AGCCCCCCTTCCTCAAATCCCTTCTTA
