[The description below was written by a language model from this plasmid's Addgene catalogue record.]
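Description:
pEMS1436 is a reporter plasmid from the Pleiades Promoter Project, a collection of compact human "MiniPromoters" designed to drive region- or cell-type-selective expression in the brain. It is built on the pEMS1306 backbone, a large vector of about 16.5 kb without insert. It is maintained in E. coli as a high-copy plasmid under ampicillin selection. No feature table accompanies the record, so the origin of replication and the other backbone elements that make up this large size are not stated.

The insert is Ple232, a roughly 1.2 kb MiniPromoter assembled from human regulatory sequence of TNNT1, the gene encoding slow skeletal muscle troponin T. It was cloned between FseI and AscI sites; whether those sites survived cloning is not recorded. Although the catalogue lists EGFP-NLS as a C-terminal tag on the backbone, the arrangement is best understood as a promoter-reporter design. The candidate promoter sits upstream of an EGFP coding sequence carrying a nuclear localisation signal, so any cells in which the promoter is active would show nuclear green fluorescence. No troponin T protein is expected to be expressed, since the insert is described as a promoter element rather than a coding sequence.

The construct was made to test whether Ple232 confers a restricted expression pattern in vivo. The recorded outcome is negative, as EGFP expression was not detected in the brain or eye. The plasmid therefore mainly documents a MiniPromoter design that did not work in those tissues, and it could serve as a comparison or starting point for redesigning TNNT1-based regulatory elements.
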