Addgene plasmid #29231: pEMS1436
Purpose: Expression of the eGFP reporter gene was not detected in the brain and eye.
Depositing lab: Elizabeth Simpson. Depositing organization: University of British Columbia. Publication: A regulatory toolbox of MiniPromoters to drive selective expression in the brain. Portales-Casamar E, Swanson DJ, Liu L, de Leeuw CN, Banks KG, Ho Sui SJ, Fulton DL, Ali J, Amirabbasi M, Arenillas DJ, Babyak N, Black SF, Bonaguro RJ, Brauer E, Candido TR, Castellarin M, Chen J, Chen Y, Cheng JC, Chopra V, Docking TR, Dreolini L, D'Souza CA, Flynn EK, Glenn R, Hatakka K, Hearty TG, Imanian B, Jiang S, Khorasan-zadeh S, Komljenovic I, Laprise S, Liao NY, Lim JS, Lithwick S, Liu F, Liu J, Lu M, McConechy M, McLeod AJ, Milisavljevic M, Mis J, O'Connor K, Palma B, Palmquist DL, Schmouth JF, Swanson MI, Tam B, Ticoll A, Turner JL, Varhol R, Vermeulen J, Watkins RF, Wilson G, Wong BK, Wong SH, Wong TY, Yang GS, Ypsilanti AR, Jones SJ, Holt RA, Goldowitz D, Wasserman WW, Simpson EM. Proc Natl Acad Sci U S A. 2010 Sep 21. 107(38):16589-94. 10.1073/pnas.1009158107 PubMed 20807748.
Backbone
  Vector backbone: pEMS1306
  Backbone size w/o insert (bp): 16454
  Vector type: Pleiades Promoter Project [sic, Pleaides Plieades]
Growth in bacteria
  Bacterial resistance: Ampicillin, 100 μg/mL
  Growth temperature: 37°C
  Growth strain: DH5alpha
  Growth instructions: DH10B
  Copy number: High Copy
Gene/Insert
  Gene/Insert name: Ple232 (alt names: TNNT1; Troponin T, slow skeletal muscle)
  Species: H. sapiens (human)
  Insert size (bp): 1209
  Entrez Gene: TNNT1 (a.k.a. ANM, NEM5, STNT, TNT, TNTS)
  Tag / fusion protein: EGFP-NLS (C terminal on backbone)
  Cloning method: Restriction Enzyme; 5′ cloning site FseI (unknown if destroyed); 3′ cloning site AscI (unknown if destroyed)
  Sequencing primers: 5′ Unknown
Terms and licenses: Academic/Nonprofit Terms; Industry Terms: Not Available to Industry
How to cite: pEMS1436 was a gift from Elizabeth Simpson (Addgene plasmid # 29231 ; http://n2t.net/addgene:29231 ; RRID:Addgene_29231)
